>Addgene plasmid #200778 | AAV-∆Hapln1 | addgene full sequence | sequence record 394043 | Addgene NGS Result
CCTGCAGGCAGCTGCGCGCTCGCTCGCTCACTGAGGCCGCCCGGGCAAAGCCCGGGCGTCGGGCGACCTT
TGGTCGCCCGGCCTCAGTGAGCGAGCGAGCGCGCAGAGAGGGAGTGGCCAACTCCATCACTAGGGGTTCC
TATCGATCAACTTTGTATAGAAAAGTTGCTGCAGAGGGCCCTGCGTATGAGTGCAAGTGGGTTTTAGGAC
CAGGATGAGGCGGGGTGGGGGTGCCTACCTGACGACCGACCCCGACCCACTGGACAAGCACCCAACCCCC
ATTCCCCAAATTGCGCATCCCCTATCAGAGAGGGGGAGGGGAAACAGGATGCGGCGAGGCGCGTGCGCAC
TGCCAGCTTCAGCACCGCGGACAGTGCCTTCGCCCCCGCCTGGCGGCGCGCGCCACCGCCGCCTCAGCAC
TGAAGGCGCGCTGACGTCACTCGCCGGTCCCCCGCAAACTCCCCTTCCCGGCCACCTTGGTCGCGTCCGC
GCCGCCGCCGGCCCAGCCGGACCGCACCACGCGAGGCGCGAGATAGGGGGGCACGGGCGCGACCATCTGC
GCTGCGGCGCCGGCGACTCAGCGCTGCCTCAGTCTGCGGTGGGCAGCGGAGGAGTCGTGTCGTGCCTGAG
AGCGCAGCAAGTTTGTACAAAAAAGCAGGCTGAATTCGCCACCATGAGAAGTCTGCTTCTCCTGGTGCTG
ATTTCAGTCTGTTGGGCTGACCACCACCTTTCAGACAGCTACACTCCTCCAGATCAAGACAGAGTTATTC
ACATCCAAGCAGAAAATGGCGCATTGGAGTTACAAGGTGTGGTGTTCCCTTACTTTCCACGACTGGGACG
CTACAATCTTAACTTTCACGAGGCACGCCAGGCTTGTCTGGACCAGGACGCAGTGATTGCTTCCTTTGAC
CAGCTGTACGATGCCTGGCGGGGTGGGCTGGACTGGTGCAATGCTGGCTGGCTCAGTGATGGATCTGTGC
AGTACCCAATCACCAAACCACGAGAGCCCTGCGGGGGCCAAAACACGGTGCCTGGAGTCAGGAACTACGG
GTTTTGGGACAAGGATAAAAGCAGATATGACGTTTTCTGTTTTACATCCAACTTCAACGGCCGATTTTAC
TACCTGATCCACCCCACCAAACTCACCTACGATGAGGCGGTGCAAGCTTGTCTCAATGACGGTGCTCAGA
TCGCGAAAGTGGGCCAGATATTTGCTGCCTGGAAGCTTCTGGGCTATGACCGCTGCGATGCCGGCTGGCT
AGCGGATGGCAGCGTCCGCTATCCTATTTCTCGACCAAGAAGGCGCTGCAGTCCGACTGAGGCTGCAGTG
CGCTTTGTAGGTTTCCCAGATAAAAAGCATAAGCTATACGGGGTCTATTGCTTCAGAGCATACAACCTCG
AGGTGAGCAAGGGCGAGGAGCTGTTCACCGGGGTGGTGCCCATCCTGGTCGAGCTGGACGGCGACGTAAA
CGGCCACAAGTTCAGCGTGTCCGGCGAGGGCGAGGGCGATGCCACCTACGGCAAGCTGACCCTGAAGTTC
ATCTCCACCACCGGCAAGCTGCCCGTGCCCTGGCCCACCCTCGTGACCACCCTGACCTACGGCGTGCAGA
TGTTCGCCCGCTACCCCGACCACATGAAGCAGCACGACTTCTTCAAGTCCGCCATGCCCGAAGGCTACGT
CCAGGAGCGCACCATCTTCTTCAAGGACGACGGCAACTACAAGACCCGCGCCGAGGTGAAGTTCGAGGGC
GACACCCTGGTGAACCGCATCGAGCTGAAGGGCATCGACTTCAAGGAGGACGGCAACATCCTGGGGCACA
AGCTGGAGTACAACTACAACAGCCACAACGTCTATATCACGGCCGACAAGCAGAAGAACGGCATCAAGGC
CAACTTCAAGATCCGCCACAACATCGAGGACGGCGGCGTGCAGCTCGCCGACCACTACCAGCAGAACACC
CCCATCGGCGACGGCCCCGTGCTGCTGCCCGACAACCACTACCTGAGCACCCAGTCCAAACTGAGCAAAG
ACCCCAACGAGAAGCGCGATCACATGGTCCTGCTGGAGTTCGTGACCGCCGCCGGGATCACTCTCGGCAT
GGACGAGCTGTACAAGTAAGGTACCGAGCTCGTCGACCATATGTCTAGAACCCAGCTTTCTTGTACAAAG
TGGCGATAATCAACCTCTGGATTACAAAATTTGTGAAAGATTGACTGGTATTCTTAACTATGTTGCTCCT
TTTACGCTATGTGGATACGCTGCTTTAATGCCTTTGTATCATGCTATTGCTTCCCGTATGGCTTTCATTT
TCTCCTCCTTGTATAAATCCTGGTTGCTGTCTCTTTATGAGGAGTTGTGGCCCGTTGTCAGGCAACGTGG
CGTGGTGTGCACTGTGTTTGCTGACGCAACCCCCACTGGTTGGGGCATTGCCACCACCTGTCAGCTCCTT
TCCGGGACTTTCGCTTTCCCCCTCCCTATTGCCACGGCGGAACTCATCGCCGCCTGCCTTGCCCGCTGCT
GGACAGGGGCTCGGCTGTTGGGCACTGACAATTCCGTGGTGTTGTCGGGGAAGCTGACGTCCTTTCCATG
GCTGCTCGCCTGTGTTGCCACCTGGATTCTGCGCGGGACGTCCTTCTGCTACGTCCCTTCGGCCCTCAAT
CCAGCGGACCTTCCTTCCCGCGGCCTGCTGCCGGCTCTGCGGCCTCTTCCGCGTCTTCGCCTTCGCCCTC
AGACGAGTCGGATCTCCCTTTGGGCCGCCTCCCCGCATCGGCAACTTTATTATACATAGTTGATGGCCGG
CCGCTTCGAGCAGACATGATAAGATACATTGATGAGTTTGGACAAACCACAACTAGAATGCAGTGAAAAA
AATGCTTTATTTGTGAAATTTGTGATGCTATTGCTTTATTTGTAACCATTATAAGCTGCAATAAACAAGT
TAACAACAACAATTGCATTCATTTTATGTTTCAGGTTCAGGGGGAGGTGTGGGAGGTTTTTTAAAGCAAG
TAAAACCTCTACAAATGTGGTAATCGATAGATCTAGGAACCCCTAGTGATGGAGTTGGCCACTCCCTCTC
TGCGCGCTCGCTCGCTCACTGAGGCCGGGCGACCAAAGGTCGCCCGACGCCCGGGCTTTGCCCGGGCGGC
CTCAGTGAGCGAGCGAGCGCGCAGCTGCCTGCAGGCAGCTTGGCACTGGCCGTCGTTTTACAACGTCGTG
ACTGGGAAAACCCTGGCGTTACCCAACTTAATCGCCTTGCAGCACATCCCCCTTTCGCCAGCTGGCGTAA
TAGCGAAGAGGCCCGCACCGATCGCCCTTCCCAACAGTTGCGCAGCCTGAATGGCGAATGGCGCCTGATG
CGGTATTTTCTCCTTACGCATCTGTGCGGTATTTCACACCGCATA
[142 nt withheld, positions 3406-3547]
C
[141 nt withheld, positions 3549-3689]
CCTTTGACGTTGGAGTCCACGTTCTTT
[37 nt withheld, positions 3717-3753]
ACCCTATCTCGGGCTATTCTTTTGATTTATAAGGGATTTTGCCGATTTCGGCCTATTGGTTAAAAAATGA
GCTGATTTAACAAAAATTTAACGCGAATTTTAACAAAATATTAACGTTTACAATTTTATGGTGCACTCTC
AGTACAATCTGCTCTGATGCCGCATAGTTAAGCCAGCCCCGACACCCGCCAACACCCGCTGACGCGCCCT
GACGGGCTTGTCTGCTCCCGGCATCCGCTTACAGACAAGCTGTGACCGTCTCCGGGAGCTGCATGTGTCA
GAGGTTTTCACCGTCATCACCGAAACGCGCGAGACGAAAGGGCCTCGTGATACGCCTATTTTTATAGGTT
AATGTCATGATAATAATGGTTTCTTAGACGTCAGGTGGCACTTTTCGGGGAAATGTGCGCGGAACCCCTA
TTTGTTTATTTTTCTAAATACATTCAAATATGTATCCGCTCATGAGACAATAACCCTGATAAATGCTTCA
ATAATATTGAAAAAGGAAGAGTATGAGTATTCAACATTTCCGTGTCGCCCTTATTCCCTTTTTTGCGGCA
TTTTGCCTTCCTGTTTTTGCTCACCCAGAAACGCTGGTGAAAGTAAAAGATGCTGAAGATCAGTTGGGTG
CACGAGTGGGTTACATCGAACTGGATCTCAACAGCGGTAAGATCCTTGAGAGTTTTCGCCCCGAAGAACG
TTTTCCAATGATGAGCACTTTTAAAGTTCTGCTATGTGGCGCGGTATTATCCCGTATTGACGCCGGGCAA
GAGCAACTCGGTCGCCGCATACACTATTCTCAGAATGACTTGGTTGAGTACTCACCAGTCACAGAAAAGC
ATCTTACGGATGGCATGACAGTAAGAGAATTATGCAGTGCTGCCATAACCATGAGTGATAACACTGCGGC
CAACTTACTTCTGACAACGATCGGAGGACCGAAGGAGCTAACCGCTTTTTTGCACAACATGGGGGATCAT
GTAACTCGCCTTGATCGTTGGGAACCGGAGCTGAATGAAGCCATACCAAACGACGAGCGTGACACCACGA
TGCCTGTAGCAATGGCAACAACGTTGCGCAAACTATTAACTGGCGAACTACTTACTCTAGCTTCCCGGCA
ACAATTAATAGACTGGATGGAGGCGGATAAAGTTGCAGGACCACTTCTGCGCTCGGCCCTTCCGGCTGGC
TGGTTTATTGCTGATAAATCTGGAGCCGGTGAGCGTGGGTCTCGCGGTATCATTGCAGCACTGGGGCCAG
ATGGTAAGCCCTCCCGTATCGTAGTTATCTACACGACGGGGAGTCAGGCAACTATGGATGAACGAAATAG
ACAGATCGCTGAGATAGGTGCCTCACTGATTAAGCATTGGTAACTGTCAGACCAAGTTTACTCATATATA
CTTTAGATTGATTTAAAACTTCATTTTTAATTTAAAAGGATCTAGGTGAAGATCCTTTTTGATAATCTCA
TGACCAAAATCCCTTAACGTGAGTTTTCGTTCCACTGAGCGTCAGACCCCGTAGAAAAGATCAAAGGATC
TTCTTGAGATCCTTTTTTTCTGCGCGTAATCTGCTGCTTGCAAACAAAAAAACCACCGCTACCAGCGGTG
GTTTGTTTGCCGGATCAAGAGCTACCAACTCTTTTTCCGAAGGTAACTGGCTTCAGCAGAGCGCAGATAC
CAAATACTGTTCTTCTAGTGTAGCCGTAGTTAGGCCACCACTTCAAGAACTCTGTAGCACCGCCTACATA
CCTCGCTCTGCTAATCCTGTTACCAGTGGCTGCTGCCAGTGGCGATAAGTCGTGTCTTACCGGGTTGGAC
TCAAGACGATAGTTACCGGATAAGGCGCAGCGGTCGGGCTGAACGGGGGGTTCGTGCACACAGCCCAGCT
TGGAGCGAACGACCTACACCGAACTGAGATACCTACAGCGTGAGCTATGAGAAAGCGCCACGCTTCCCGA
AGGGAGAAAGGCGGACAGGTATCCGGTAAGCGGCAGGGTCGGAACAGGAGAGCGCACGAGGGAGCTTCCA
GGGGGAAACGCCTGGTATCTTTATAGTCCTGTCGGGTTTCGCCACCTCTGACTTGAGCGTCGATTTTTGT
GATGCTCGTCAGGGGGGCGGAGCCTATGGAAAAACGCCAGCAACGCGGCCTTTTTACGGTTCCTGGCCTT
TTGCTGGCCTTTTGCTCACATGTTCTTTCCTGCGTTATCCCCTGATTCTGTGGATAACCGTATTACCGCC
TTTGAGTGAGCTGATACCGCTCGCCGCAGCCGAACGACCGAGCGCAGCGAGTCAGTGAGCGAGGAAGCGG
AAGAGCGCCCAATACGCAAACCGCCTCTCCCCGCGCGTTGGCCGATTCATTAATGCAGCTGGCACGACAG
GTTTCCCGACTGGAAAGCGGGCAGTGAGCGCAACGCAATTAATGTGAGTTAGCTCACTCATTAGGCACCC
CAGGCTTTACACTTTATGCTTCCGGCTCGTATGTTGTGTGGAATTGTGAGCGGATAACAATTTCACACAG
GAAACAGCTATGACCATGATTACGAATTG
Features (pLannotate 1.2.2; 24 found; start..end, strand, type, name):
      1..141     -  repeat_region  AAV2 ITR: inverted terminal repeat of adeno-associated virus serotype 2 inverted
    148..168     +  protein_bind   attB4: mutant version of attB; core recombination site for the Gateway® BP reaction BP Clonase™
    190..637     +  promoter       hSyn promoter: human synapsin I promoter; confers neuron-specific expression (Kügler et al., 2003)
    638..658     +  protein_bind   attB1: mutant version of attB; core recombination site for the Gateway® BP reaction BP Clonase™
    674..1396    +  CDS            Hapln1 (fragment): HPLN1_MOUSE - Also known as Crtl1. Experimental evidence at protein level: Swiss-Prot protein existence level 1. Stabilizes the aggregates of proteoglycan monomers with hyaluronic acid in the extracellular cartilage matrix. From Mus musculus (Mouse).
   1403..2116    +  CDS            cfSGFP2: cfSGFP2 is a basic (constitutively fluorescent) green fluorescent protein published in 2012, derived from Aequorea victoria. It has moderate acid sensitivity.
   2153..2173    -  protein_bind   attB2: mutant version of attB; core recombination site for the Gateway® BP reaction BP Clonase™
   2178..2766    +  misc_feature   WPRE: woodchuck hepatitis virus posttranscriptional regulatory element
   2772..2792    -  protein_bind   attB3: mutant version of attB; core recombination site for the Gateway® BP reaction BP Clonase™
   2820..2941    -  polyA_signal   SV40 poly(A) signal: SV40 polyadenylation signal
   2964..3032    -  CDS            large T antigen (fragment): large T antigen from SV40 (simian virus 40)
   3045..3185    +  repeat_region  AAV2 ITR: inverted terminal repeat of adeno-associated virus serotype 2 inverted
   3194..3348    +  CDS            lacZα (fragment): LacZα fragment of β-galactosidase; lacZ fragment
   3354..3405    -  misc_feature   bom (fragment): basis of mobility region from pBR322
   3424..3804    +  rep_origin     M13 ori (sequence partly withheld): M13 bacteriophage origin of replication; arrow indicates direction of (+) strand synthesis
   3880..3929    -  misc_feature   bom (fragment): basis of mobility region from pBR322
   4031..4066    -  CDS            rop (fragment): Rop protein, which maintains plasmids at low copy number; rop
   4161..4265    +  promoter       AmpR promoter: bla
   4266..5126    +  CDS            AmpR: β-lactamase; bla; confers resistance to ampicillin, carbenicillin, and related antibiotics
   5297..5885    +  rep_origin     ori: high-copy-number ColE1/pMB1/pBR322/pUC origin of replication
   6068..6160    +  CDS            lacI (fragment): lac repressor; lacI; The lac repressor binds to the lac operator to inhibit transcription in E. coli. This inhibition can be relieved by adding lactose or isopropyl-β-D-thiogalactopyranoside (IPTG).
   6173..6194    +  protein_bind   CAP binding site: CAP binding activates transcription in the presence of cAMP. E. coli catabolite activator protein
   6209..6239    +  promoter       lac promoter: promoter for the E. coli lac operon
   6247..6263    +  protein_bind   lac operator: The lac repressor binds to the lac operator to inhibit transcription in E. coli. This inhibition can be relieved by adding lactose or isopropyl-β-D-thiogalactopyranoside (IPTG). lac repressor encoded by lacI
