[The description below was written by a language model from this plasmid's Addgene catalogue record and pLannotate feature annotations shown in this document.]
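Description:
AAV-∆Hapln1 is a 6,302 bp adeno-associated virus transfer plasmid built on a pAAV-Syn_MCS_WPRE_SV40pA backbone, designed to deliver a mutant link protein to neurons. In bacteria it is maintained through a high-copy ColE1/pUC-type origin and selected with ampicillin via the β-lactamase gene. The backbone also carries an M13 phage origin and assorted remnants of lac and pBR322 sequences (lacZα, lacI, rop and bom fragments, lac promoter and operator) that play no role in the payload.

The expression cassette lies between two AAV2 inverted terminal repeats, which are the only cis elements needed for replication and packaging of the intervening DNA into AAV capsids when Rep, Cap and helper functions are supplied in trans. Within them, the human synapsin I promoter confers neuron-specific transcription of a 723 bp mouse Hapln1 (hyaluronan and proteoglycan link protein 1, also called Crtl1) coding fragment in which amino acids 40–154, the lectican-binding domain, have been deleted. This is fused at its C terminus to a cysteine-free green fluorescent protein, annotated as cfSGFP2, allowing the mutant protein to be visualised. A WPRE downstream enhances transcript stability and expression, and an SV40 polyadenylation signal terminates the message. Short Gateway attB sites flanking the promoter, the coding region and the WPRE are scars of the modular assembly of the vector, while the insert itself was placed between EcoRI and XhoI sites.

The construct is intended for neuron-restricted expression of a HAPLN1 variant unable to bind lecticans. The associated publication concerns hippocampal engram formation during brain maturation, and the repository also lists an AAV8 viral preparation.
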