Addgene plasmid #200778: AAV-∆Hapln1
Purpose: Expresses mouse HAPLN1 mutant lacking the lectican binding domain and fused with cysteine-free GFP (cfGFP) under synapsin promoter
Depositing lab: Alexander Dityatev. Depositing organization: Deutsches Zentrum fuer Neurodegenerative Erkrankungen (DZNE). Publication: A shift in the mechanisms controlling hippocampal engram formation during brain maturation. Ramsaran AI, Wang Y, Golbabaei A, Aleshin S, de Snoo ML, Yeung BA, Rashid AJ, Awasthi A, Lau J, Tran LM, Ko SY, Abegg A, Duan LC, McKenzie C, Gallucci J, Ahmed M, Kaushik R, Dityatev A, Josselyn SA, Frankland PW. Science. 2023 May 5;380(6644):543-551. doi: 10.1126/science.ade6530. Epub 2023 May 4. PubMed 37141366.
Backbone
  Vector backbone: pAAV-Syn_MCS_WPRE_Sv40pA
  Backbone manufacturer: VectorBuilder
  Backbone size w/o insert (bp): 4949
  Total vector size (bp): 6302
  Vector type: AAV
Growth in bacteria
  Bacterial resistance: Ampicillin, 100 μg/mL
  Growth temperature: 37°C
  Growth strain: NEB Stable
  Copy number: Unknown
Gene/Insert
  Gene/Insert name: Hyaluronan And Proteoglycan Link Protein 1 (alt name: HAPLN1)
  Species: M. musculus (mouse)
  Insert size (bp): 723
  Mutation: deleted lectican binding domain (aminoacids 40-154)
  Entrez Gene: Hapln1 (a.k.a. CLP, Crtl1, Crtl1l, LP, LP-1)
  Promoter: Synapsin
  Tag / fusion protein: cfGFP (C terminal on insert)
  Cloning method: Restriction Enzyme; 5′ cloning site EcoRI (not destroyed); 3′ cloning site XhoI (not destroyed)
  Sequencing primers: 5′ GCCGCCTCAGCACTGAAG; 3′ ACTTGTGGCCGTTTACGTC
Terms and licenses: Academic/Nonprofit Terms; Industry Terms: Not Available to Industry
How to cite: AAV-∆Hapln1 was a gift from Alexander Dityatev (Addgene plasmid # 200778 ; http://n2t.net/addgene:200778 ; RRID:Addgene_200778) For viral preps, please replace (Addgene plasmid # 200778) in the above sentence with: (Addgene viral prep # 200778-AAV8)
